>Addgene plasmid #124777 | 10XUAS-flp-DD | addgene full sequence | sequence record 243690 | Addgene NGS Result
GGGCGCGCCTCCGGAACATAATGGTGCAGGGCGCTGACTTCCGCGTTTCCAGACTTTACGAAACACGGAA
ACCGAAGACCATTCATGTTGTTGCTCAGGTCGCAGACGTTTTGCAGCAGCAGTCGCTTCACGTTCGCTCG
CGTATCGGTGATTCATTCTGCTAACCAGTAAGGCAACCCCGCCAGCCTAGCCGGGTCCTCAACGACAGGA
GCACGATCATGCGCACCCGTGGCCAGGGCCGCAAGCTTGCATGCCTGCAGGTCGGAGTACTGTCCTCCGA
GCGGAGTACTGTCCTCCGAGCGGAGTACTGTCCTCCGAGCGGAGTACTGTCCTCCGAGCGGAGTACTGTC
CTCCGAGCGGAGACTCTAGCCCTAGGGCATGCCTGCAGGTCGGAGTACTGTCCTCCGAGCGGAGTACTGT
CCTCCGAGCGGAGTACTGTCCTCCGAGCGGAGTACTGTCCTCCGAGCGGAGTACTGTCCTCCGAGCGGAG
ACTCTAGCGCTAGCGACGTCGAGCGCCGGAGTATAAATAGAGGCGCTTCGTCTACGGAGCGACAATTCAA
TTCAAACAAGCAAAGTGAACACGTCGCTAAGCGAAAGCTAAGCAAATAAACAAGCGCAGCTGAACAAGCT
AAACAATCTGCAGTAAAGTGCAAGTTAAAGTGAATCAATTAAAAGTAACCAGCAACCAAGTAAATCAACT
GCAACTACTGAAATCTGCCAAGAAGTAATTATTGAATACAAGAAGAGAACTCTGAATAGATCTAAAAGGT
AGGTTCAACCACTGATGCCTAGGCACACCGAAACGACTAACCCTAATTCTTATCCTTTACTTCAGGCGGC
CGCGGCTGGAGGGTACCAACTTAAAAAAAAAAATCAAAATGCCACAATTTGATATATTATGTAAAACACC
ACCTAAGGTGCTTGTTCGTCAGTTTGTGGAAAGGTTTGAAAGACCTTCAGGTGAGAAAATAGCATTATGT
GCTGCTGAACTAACCTATTTATGTTGGATGATTACACATAACGGAACAGCAATCAAGAGAGCCACATTCA
TGAGCTATAATACTATCATAAGCAATTCGCTGAGTTTCGATATTGTCAATAAATCACTCCAGTTTAAATA
CAAGACGCAAAAAGCAACAATTCTGGAAGCCTCATTAAAGAAATTGATTCCTGCTTGGGAATTTACAATT
ATTCCTTACTATGGACAAAAACATCAATCTGATATCACTGATATTGTAAGTAGTTTGCAATTACAGTTCG
AATCATCGGAAGAAGCAGATAAGGGAAATAGCCACAGTAAAAAAATGCTTAAAGCACTTCTAAGTGAGGG
TGAAAGCATCTGGGAGATCACTGAGAAAATACTAAATTCGTTTGAGTATACTTCGAGATTTACAAAAACA
AAAACTTTATACCAATTCCTCTTCCTAGCTACTTTCATCAATTGTGGAAGATTCAGCGATATTAAGAACG
TTGATCCGAAATCATTTAAATTAGTCCAAAATAAGTATCTGGGAGTAATAATCCAGTGTTTAGTGACAGA
GACAAAGACAAGCGTTAGTAGGCACATATACTTCCTTAGCGCAAGGGGTAGGATCGATCCACTTGTATAT
TTGGATGAATTTTTGAGGAATTCTGAACCAGTCCTAAAACGAGTAAATAGGACCGGCAATTCTTCAAGCA
ATAAACAGGAATACCAATTATTAAAAGATAACTTAGTCAGATCGTACAATAAAGCTTTGAAGAAAAATGC
GCCTTATTCAATCTTTGCTATAAAAAATGGCCCAAAATCTCACATTGGAAGACATTTGATGACCTCATTT
CTTTCAATGAAGGGCCTAACGGAGTTGACTAATGTTGTGGGAAATTGGAGCGATAAGCGTGCTTCTGCCG
TGGCCAGGACAACGTATACTCATCAGATAACAGCAATACCTGATCACTACTTCGCACTAGTTTCTCGGTA
CTATGCATATGATCCAATATCAAAGGAAATGATAGCATTGAAGGATGAGACTAATCCAATTGAGGAGTGG
CAGCATATAGAACAGCTAAAGGGTAGTGCTGAAGGAAGCATACGATACCCCGCATGGAATGGGATAATAT
CACAGGAGGTACTAGACTACCTTTCATCCTACATAAATAGACGCATACTCGAGATCTCCCTGATTGCCGC
CCTGGCCGTGGACCACGTGATTGGCATGGAAAATGCCATGCCCTGGAACCTGCCCGCCGATCTGGCCTGG
TTCAAGCGCAACACCTTGGACAAGCCCGTGATCATGGGCCGCCACACTTGGGAAAGCATCGGTCGTCCCT
TGCCCGGCCGCAAGGATATCATTCTGAGCAGCCAGCCGTCCACCGACGATCGCGTCACTTGGGTGAAGAG
CGTCGACGAGGCCATCGCTGCCTGCGGAGATGTCCCGGAGATCATGGTGATCGGAGGAGGACGTGTCTAC
GAGCAGTTCCTGCCCAAGGCCCAGAAGCTCTACCTGACCCATATCGATGCCGAGGTGGAGGGAGATACCC
ACTTCCCCGACTACGAGCCCGACGGTTGGGAGTCGGTGTTCTCGGAGTTCCACGACGCCGACGCCCAGAA
CTCGCACTCGTACTGCTTCGAGATTCTGGAGCGCCGTTAATCTAGAATGAATCGTTTTTAAAATAACAAA
TCAATTGTTTTATAATATTCGTACGATTCTTTGATTATGTAATAAAATGTGATCATTAGGAAGATTACGA
AAAATATAAAAAATATGAGTTCTGTGTGTATAACAAATGCTGTAAACGCCACAATTGTGTTTGTTGCAAA
TAAACCCATGATTATTTGATTAAAATTGTTGTTTTCTTTGTTCATAGACAATAGTGTGTTTTGCCTAAAC
GTGTACTGCATAAACTCCATGCGAGTGTATAGCGAGCTAGTGGCTAACGCTTGCCCCACCAAAGTAGATT
CGTCAAAATCCTCAATTTCATCACCCTCCTCCAAGTTTAACATTTGGCCGTCGGAATTAACTTCTAAAGA
TGCCACATAATCTAATAAATGAAATAGAGATTCAAACGTGGCGTCATCGTCCGTTTCGACCATTTCCGAA
AAGAACTCGGGCATAAACTCTATGATTTCTCTGGACGTGGTGTTGTCGAAACTCTCAAAGTACGCAGTCA
GGAACGTGCGCGACATGTCGTCGGGAAACTCGCGCGGAAACATGTTGTTGTAACCGAACGGGTCCCATAG
CGCCAAAACCAAATCTGCCAGCGTCAATAGAATGAGCACGATGCCGACAATGGAGCTGGCTTGGATAGCG
ATTCGAGTTAACGGCCGGCCGTTTAAACGAATTCTTGAAGACGAAAGGGCCTCGTGATACGCCTATTTTT
ATAGGTTAATGTCATGATAATAATGGTTTCTTAGACTCAGGTGGCACTTTTCGGGGAAATGTGCGCGGAA
CCCCTATTTGTTTATTTTTCTAAATACATTCAAATATGTATCCGCTCATGAGACAATAACCCTGATAAAT
GCTTCAATAATATTGAAAAAGGAAGAGTATGAGTATTCAACATTTCCGTGTCGCCCTTATTCCCTTTTTT
GCGGCATTTTGCCTTCCTGTTTTTGCTCACCCAGAAACGCTGGTGAAAGTAAAAGATGCTGAAGATCAGT
TGGGTGCACGAGTGGGTTACATCGAACTGGATCTCAACAGCGGTAAGATCCTTGAGAGTTTTCGCCCCGA
AGAACGTTTTCCAATGATGAGCACTTTTAAAGTTCTGCTATGTGGCGCGGTATTATCCCGTATTGACGCC
GGGCAAGAGCAACTCGGTCGCCGCATACACTATTCTCAGAATGACTTGGTTGAGTACTCACCAGTCACAG
AAAAGCATCTTACGGATGGCATGACAGTAAGAGAATTATGCAGTGCTGCCATAACCATGAGTGATAACAC
TGCGGCCAACTTACTTCTGACAACGATCGGAGGACCGAAGGAGCTAACCGCTTTTTTGCACAACATGGGG
GATCATGTAACTCGCCTTGATCGTTGGGAACCGGAGCTGAATGAAGCCATACCAAACGACGAGCGTGACA
CCACGATGCCTGTAGCAATGGCAACAACGTTGCGCAAACTATTAACTGGCGAACTACTTACTCTAGCTTC
CCGGCAACAATTAATAGACTGGATGGAGGCGGATAAAGTTGCAGGACCACTTCTGCGCTCGGCCCTTCCG
GCTGGCTGGTTTATTGCTGATAAATCTGGAGCCGGTGAGCGTGGGTCTCGCGGTATCATTGCAGCACTGG
GGCCAGATGGTAAGCCCTCCCGTATCGTAGTTATCTACACGACGGGGAGTCAGGCAACTATGGATGAACG
AAATAGACAGATCGCTGAGATAGGTGCCTCACTGATTAAGCATTGGTAACTGTCAGACCAAGTTTACTCA
TATATACTTTAGATTGATTTAAAACTTCATTTTTAATTTAAAAGGATCTAGGTGAAGATCCTTTTTGATA
ATCTCATGACCAAAATCCCTTAACGTGAGTTTTCGTTCCACTGAGCGTCAGACCCCGTAGAAAAGATCAA
AGGATCTTCTTGAGATCCTTTTTTTCTGCGCGTAATCTGCTGCTTGCAAACAAAAAAACCACCGCTACCA
GCGGTGGTTTGTTTGCCGGATCAAGAGCTACCAACTCTTTTTCCGAAGGTAACTGGCTTCAGCAGAGCGC
AGATACCAAATACTGTTCTTCTAGTGTAGCCGTAGTTAGGCCACCACTTCAAGAACTCTGTAGCACCGCC
TACATACCTCGCTCTGCTAATCCTGTTACCAGTGGCTGCTGCCAGTGGCGATAAGTCGTGTCTTACCGGG
TTGGACTCAAGACGATAGTTACCGGATAAGGCGCAGCGGTCGGGCTGAACGGGGGGTTCGTGCACACAGC
CCAGCTTGGAGCGAACGACCTACACCGAACTGAGATACCTACAGCGTGAGCTATGAGAAAGCGCCACGCT
TCCCGAAGGGAGAAAGGCGGACAGGTATCCGGTAAGCGGCAGGGTCGGAACAGGAGAGCGCACGAGGGAG
CTTCCAGGGGGAAACGCCTGGTATCTTTATAGTCCTGTCGGGTTTCGCCACCTCTGACTTGAGCGTCGAT
TTTTGTGATGCTCGTCAGGGGGGCGGAGCCTATGGAAAAACGCCAGCAACGCGGCCTTTTTACGGTTCCT
GGCCTTTTGCTGGCCTTTTGCTCACATGTTACCGTCGACGATGTAGGTCACGGTCTCGAAGCCGCGGTGC
GGGTGCCAGGGCGTGCCCTTGGGCTCCCCGGGCGCGTACTCCACCTCACCCATCTGGTCCATCATGATGA
ACGGGTCGAGGTGGCGGTAGTTGATCCCGGCGAACGCGCGGCGCACCGGGAAGCCCTCGCCCTCGAAACC
GCTGGGCGCGGTGGTCACGGTGAGCACGGGACGTGCGACGGCGTCGGCGGGTGCGGATACGCGGGGCAGC
GTCAGCGGGTTCTCGACGGTCACGGCGGGCATGTCGACAAGCCGAACATATGGGCGCGCCTAGTATGTAT
GTAAGTTAATAAAACCCATTTTTGCGGAAAGTAGATAAAAAAAACATTTTTTTTTTTTACTGCACTGGAT
ATCATTGAACTTATCTGATCAGTTTTAAATTTACTTCGATCCAAGGGTATTTGATGTACCAGGTTCTTTC
GATTACCTCTCACTCAAAATGACATTCCACTCAAAGTCAGCGCTGTTTGCCTCCTTCTCTGTCCACAGAA
ATATCGCCGTCTCTTTCGCCGCTGCGTCCGCTATCTCTTTCGCCACCGTTTGTAGCGTTACGTAGCGTCA
ATGTCCGCCTTCAGTTGCATTTTGTCAGCGGTTTCGTGACGAAGCTCCAAGCGGTTTACGCCATCAATTA
AACACAAAGTGCTGTGCCAAAACTCCTCTCGCTTCTTATTTTTGTTTGTTTTTTGAGTGATTGGGGTGGT
GATTGGTTTTGGGTGGGTAAGCAGGGGAAAGTGTGAAAAATCCCGGCAATGGGCCAAGAGGATCAGGAGC
TATTAATTCGCGGAGGCAGCAAACACCCATCTGCCGAGCATCTGAACAATGTGAGTAGTACATGTGCATA
CATCTTAAGTTCACTTGATCTATAGGAACTGCGATTGCAACATCAAATTGTCTGCGGCGTGAGAACTGCG
ACCCACAAAAATCCCAAACCGCAATTGCACAAACAAATAGTGACACGAAACAGATTATTCTGGTAGCTGT
TCTCGCTATATAAGACAATTTTTGAGATCATATCATGATCAAGACATCTAAAGGCATTCATTTTCGACTA
TATTCTTTTTTACAAAAAATATAACAACCAGATATTTTAAGCTGATCCTAGATGCACAAAAAATAAATAA
AAGTATAAACCTACTTCGTAGGATACTTCGGGGTACTTTTTGTTCGGGGTTAGATGAGCATAACGCTTGT
AGTTGATATTTGAGATCCCCTATCATTGCAGGGTGACAGCGGAGCGGCTTCGCAGAGCTGCATTAACCAG
GGCTTCGGGCAGGCCAAAAACTACGGCACGCTCCGGCCACCCAGTCCGCCGGAGGACTCCGGTTCAGGGA
GCGGCCAACTAGCCGAGAACCTCACCTATGCCTGGCACAATATGGACATCTTTGGGGCGGTCAATCAGCC
GGGCTCCGGATGGCGGCAGCTGGTCAACCGGACACGCGGACTATTCTGCAACGAGCGACACATACCGGCG
CCCAGGAAACATTTGCTCAAGAACGGTGAGTTTCTATTCGCAGTCGGCTGATCTGTGTGAAATCTTAATA
AAGGGTCCAATTACCAATTTGAAACTCAGTTTGCGGCGTGGCCTATCCGGGCGAACTTTTGGCCGTGATG
GGCAGTTCCGGTGCCGGAAAGACGACCCTGCTGAATGCCCTTGCCTTTCGATCGCCGCAGGGCATCCAAG
TATCGCCATCCGGGATGCGACTGCTCAATGGCCAACCTGTGGACGCCAAGGAGATGCAGGCCAGGTGCGC
CTATGTCCAGCAGGATGACCTCTTTATCGGCTCCCTAACGGCCAGGGAACACCTGATTTTCCAAGCCATG
GTGCGGATGCCACGACATCTGACCTATCGGCAGCGAGTGGCCCGCGTGGATCAGGTGATCCAGGAGCTTT
CGCTCAGCAAATGTCAGCACACGATCATCGGTGTGCCCGGCAGGGTGAAAGGTCTGTCCGGCGGAGAAAG
GAAGCGTCTGGCATTCGCCTCCGAGGCTCTAACCGATCCGCCGCTTCTGATCTGCGATGAGCCCACCTCC
GGACTGGACTCCTTTACCGCCCACAGCGTCGTCCAGGTGCTGAAGAAGCTGTCGCAGAAGGGCAAGACCG
TCATCCTGACCATTCATCAGCCGTCTTCCGAGCTGTTTGAGCTCTTTGACAAGATCCTTCTGATGGCCGA
GGGCAGGGTAGCTTTCTTGGGCACTCCCAGCGAAGCCGTCGACTTCTTTTCCTAGTGAGTTCGATGTGTT
TATTAAGGGTATCTAGTATTACATAACATCTCAACTCCTATCCAGCGTGGGTGCCCAGTGTCCTACCAAC
TACAATCCGGCGGACTTTTACGTACAGGTGTTGGCCGTTGTGCCCGGACGGGAGATCGAGTCCCGTGATC
GGATCGCCAAGATATGCGACAATTTTGCCATTAGCAAAGTAGCCCGGGATATGGAGCAGTTGTTGGCCAC
CAAAAATCTGGAGAAGCCACTGGAGCAGCCGGAGAATGGGTACACCTACAAGGCCACCTGGTTCATGCAG
TTCCGGGCGGTCCTGTGGCGATCCTGGCTGTCGGTGCTCAAGGAACCACTCCTCGTAAAAGTGCGACTTA
TTCAGACAACGGTGAGTGGTTCCAGTGGAAACAAATGATATAACGCTTACAATTCTTGGAAACAAATTCG
CTAGATTTTAGATAGAATTGCCTGATTCCACACCCTTCTTAGTTTTTTTCAATGAGATGTATAGTTTATA
GTTTTGCAGAAGATAAATAAATTTCATTTAACTCGCGAATATTAATGAGATGCGAGTAACATTTTAATTT
GCAGATGGTTGCCATCTTGATTGGCCTCATCTTTTTGGGCCAACAACTCACGCAAGTGGGTGTGATGAAT
ATCAACGGAGCCATCTTCCTCTTCCTGACCAACATGACCTTTCAAAACGTCTTTGCCACGATAAATGTAA
GTCATGTTTAGAATACATTTGCATTTCAATAATTTACTAACTTTCTAATGAATCGATTCGATTTAGGTGT
TCACCTCAGAGCTGCCAGTTTTTATGAGGGAGGCCCGAAGTCGACTTTATCGCTGTGACACATACTTTCT
GGGCAAAACGATTGCCGAATTGCCGCTTTTTCTCACAGTGCCACTGGTCTTCACGGCGATTGCCTATCCG
ATGATCGGACTGCGGGCCGGAGTGCTGCACTTCTTCAACTGCCTGGCGCTGGTCACTCTGGTGGCCAATG
TGTCAACGTCCTTCGGATATCTAATATCCTGCGCCAGCTCCTCGACCTCGATGGCGCTGTCTGTGGGTCC
GCCGGTTATCATACCATTCCTGCTCTTTGGCGGCTTCTTCTTGAACTCGGGCTCGGTGCCAGTATACCTC
AAATGGTTGTCGTACCTCTCATGGTTCCGTTACGCCAACGAGGGTCTGCTGATTAACCAATGGGCGGACG
TGGAGCCGGGCGAAATTAGCTGCACATCGTCGAACACCACGTGCCCCAGTTCGGGCAAGGTCATCCTGGA
GACGCTTAACTTCTCCGCCGCCGATCTGCCGCTGGACTACGTGGGTCTGGCCATTCTCATCGTGAGCTTC
CGGGTGCTCGCATATCTGGCTCTAAGACTTCGGGCCCGACGCAAGGAGTAGCCGACATATATCCGAAATA
ACTGCTTGTTTTTTTTTTTTACCATTATTACCATCGTGTTTACTGTTTATTGCCCCCTCAAAAAGCTAAT
GTAATTATATTTGTGCCAATAAAAACAAGATATGACCTATAGAATACAAGTATTTCCCCTTCGAACATCC
CCACAAGTAGACTTTGGATTTGTCTTCTAACCAAAAGACTTACACACCTGCATACCTTACATCAAAAACT
CGTTTATCGCTACATAAAACACCGGGATATATTTTTTATATACATACTTTTCAAATCGCGCGCCCTCTTC
ATAATTCACCTCCACCACACCACGTTTCGTAGTTGCTCTTTCGCTGTCTCCCACCCGCTCTCCGCAACAC
ATTCACCTTTTGTTCGACGACCTTGGAGCGACTGTCGTTAGTTCCGCGCGATTCGGTTCGCTCAAATGGT
TCCGAGTGGTTCATTTCGTCTCAATAGAAATTAGTAATAAATATTTGTATGTACAATTTATTTGCTCCAA
TATATTTGTATATATTTCCCTCACAGCTATATTTATTCTAATTTAATATTATGACTTTTTAAGGTAATTT
TTTGTGACCTGTTCGGAGTGATTAGCGTTACAATTTGAACTGAAAGTGACATCCAGTGTTTGTTCCTTGT
GTAGATGCATCTCAAAAAAATGGTGGGCATAATAGTGTTGTTTATATATATCAAAAATAACAACTATAAT
AATAAGAATACATTTAATTTAGAAAATGCTTGGATTTCACTGGAACTA
Features (pLannotate 1.2.2; 14 found; start..end, strand, type, name):
      6..161     +  CDS            YPB1_ECOLX (fragment): Protein predicted: Swiss-Prot protein existence level 4. From Escherichia coli.
    243..264     -  misc_feature   MCS (fragment): pUC18/19 multiple cloning site
    263..357     +  protein_bind   5X UAS: five tandem copies of the "ScaI site" 17-mer CGGAGTACTGTCCTCCG, an upstream activating sequence (UAS) that efficiently binds yeast Gal4 (Webster et al., 1988; Pfeiffer et al., 2010) GAL4
    391..485     +  protein_bind   5X UAS: five tandem copies of the "ScaI site" 17-mer CGGAGTACTGTCCTCCG, an upstream activating sequence (UAS) that efficiently binds yeast Gal4 (Webster et al., 1988; Pfeiffer et al., 2010) GAL4
    516..754     +  promoter       hsp70 promoter: Drosophila melanogaster hsp70Bb promoter
    769..835     +  intron         Mhc intron: modified Drosophila myosin heavy chain intron 16 (Pfeiffer et al., 2010)
    879..2147    +  CDS            FLP: site-specific recombinase FLP is a site-specific recombinase from Saccharomyces cerevisiae. Recombination occurs at FRT sequences.
   2154..2627    +  CDS            folA: DYR_ECOLI - Also known as tmrA. Experimental evidence at protein level: Swiss-Prot protein existence level 1. Key enzyme in folate metabolism. Catalyzes an essential reaction for de novo glycine and purine synthesis, and for DNA precursor synthesis. From Escherichia coli (strain K12).
   2651..3307    -  CDS            P74 (fragment): PIF0_NPVAC - Experimental evidence at protein level: Swiss-Prot protein existence level 1. Plays an essential role for oral infectivity of occlusion- derived virus (ODV) and functions also in host midgut attachment and fusion by binding to a specific host receptor. From Autographa californica nuclear polyhedrosis virus (AcMNPV).
   3424..3528    +  promoter       AmpR promoter: bla
   3529..4389    +  CDS            AmpR: β-lactamase; bla; confers resistance to ampicillin, carbenicillin, and related antibiotics
   4560..5148    +  rep_origin     ori: high-copy-number ColE1/pMB1/pBR322/pUC origin of replication
   5235..5304    +  protein_bind   attB: attB site for the φC31 integrase (Groth et al., 2000) phage φC31 integrase
   5520..1       +  gene           mini-white (across the origin): white; This modified version of the white gene lacks part of the first intron.
