[The description below was written by a language model from this plasmid's Addgene catalogue record and pLannotate feature annotations shown in this document.]
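Description:
10XUAS-flp-DD is a 9,638 bp Drosophila transgenesis and expression plasmid built on the pJFRC-MUH backbone. It places a drug-stabilizable FLP recombinase under GAL4/UAS control. In bacteria it is maintained through a high-copy ColE1/pUC-type origin and selected with ampicillin via the bla (AmpR) gene. For fly work it carries a φC31 attB site, which allows integrase-mediated insertion into a genomic attP landing site. It also carries a mini-white marker, whose eye-colour phenotype identifies transformants.

The expression cassette begins with two tandem 5X UAS blocks, giving ten GAL4-binding sites, upstream of the Drosophila hsp70Bb core promoter. A modified myosin heavy chain intron follows, an element included in this vector series to improve expression. The coding region, cloned between NotI and XbaI, is the yeast site-specific recombinase FLP fused at its C terminus to a destabilizing domain (DD) derived from E. coli dihydrofolate reductase (folA, ecDHFR). Downstream lies an antisense fragment annotated as AcMNPV P74. Together with the p10 reverse sequencing primer, this suggests a baculovirus p10-region 3′ UTR/terminator, although the feature table does not annotate a polyadenylation signal as such.

The DD targets the fusion protein for degradation unless it is bound by the ligand trimethoprim (TMP). FLP activity therefore requires both GAL4 expression in the cells of interest and the presence of TMP. This adds post-translational, drug-inducible control on top of the spatial control from GAL4, for FRT-mediated recombination events in flies such as excision of stop cassettes or clone generation. The catalogue lists the insert species as D. melanogaster, but the annotated coding parts derive from yeast and E. coli.
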