Addgene plasmid #124777: 10XUAS-flp-DD
Purpose: Expresses flippase fused with destabilizing domain (DD) downstream of a 10XUAS sequence.
Depositing lab: Jing-W Wang. Depositing organization: University of California, San Diego (UCSD). Publication: A versatile genetic tool for post-translational control of gene expression in Drosophila melanogaster. Sethi S, Wang JW. Elife. 2017 Nov 15;6. pii: e30327. doi: 10.7554/eLife.30327. PubMed 29140243.
Backbone
  Vector backbone: pJFRC-MUH
  Total vector size (bp): 9638
  Vector type: Insect Expression
Growth in bacteria
  Bacterial resistance: Ampicillin, 100 μg/mL
  Growth temperature: 37°C
  Growth strain: DH5alpha
  Copy number: Unknown
Gene/Insert
  Gene/Insert name: TMP-inducible destabilized FLP (FLP-DD) (alt name: FLP-ecDHFR)
  Species: D. melanogaster (fly)
  Tag / fusion protein: DD (C terminal on insert)
  Cloning method: Restriction Enzyme; 5′ cloning site NotI (unknown if destroyed); 3′ cloning site XbaI (unknown if destroyed)
  Sequencing primers: 5′ hsp70 F: GAGCGCCGGAGTATAAATAGAG; 3′ p10 R: CGGCCAAATGTTAAACTTGGAG
Terms and licenses: Academic/Nonprofit Terms; Industry Terms: Not Available to Industry
How to cite: 10XUAS-flp-DD was a gift from Jing-W Wang (Addgene plasmid # 124777 ; http://n2t.net/addgene:124777 ; RRID:Addgene_124777)
